Addgene plasmid #207947: pMP118
Purpose: (Empty Backbone) GreenBraid destination vector pGBY1 - Eco31I - PaqCI -sfGFP- PaqCI - Eco31I
Depositing lab: Alexis Maizel. Depositing organization: Universitaet Heidelberg. Publication: GreenGate 2.0: Backwards compatible addons for assembly of complex transcriptional units and their stacking with GreenGate. Piepers M, Erbstein K, Reyes-Hernandez J, Song C, Tessi T, Petrasiunaite V, Faerber N, Distel K, Maizel A. PLoS One. 2023 Sep 8;18(9):e0290097. doi: 10.1371/journal.pone.0290097. eCollection 2023. PubMed 37682951.
Backbone
  Vector backbone: pCAMBIA
  Vector type: Plant Expression
  Selectable markers: sgGFP
Growth in bacteria
  Bacterial resistance: Spectinomycin, 50 μg/mL
  Growth temperature: 37°C
  Growth strain: DH5alpha
  Copy number: High Copy
Gene/Insert
  Gene/Insert name: None
Terms and licenses: Academic/Nonprofit Terms; Industry Terms: Not Available to Industry
How to cite: pMP118 was a gift from Alexis Maizel (Addgene plasmid # 207947 ; http://n2t.net/addgene:207947 ; RRID:Addgene_207947)
