[The description below was written by a language model from this plasmid's Addgene catalogue record and pLannotate feature annotations shown in this document.]
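Description:
pMP118 is an empty destination vector of the GreenBraid system (designated pGBY1), an add-on to the GreenGate Golden Gate cloning toolkit for building and stacking plant transcriptional units. It is a pCAMBIA-derived binary plasmid of about 7.7 kb, classed as a plant expression vector. The annotated features show nopaline C58-type left and right T-DNA border repeats, which define the segment that Agrobacterium would transfer into plant cells. For propagation it carries two replication systems. A high-copy ColE1/pUC-type origin, with the pBR322 bom mobilisation region and a remnant of rop, serves in E. coli. The pVS1 oriV with its RepA replication and StaA stability proteins provides maintenance in Agrobacterium. Selection in bacteria is by spectinomycin through aadA, which appears to be driven by a fragment of a class 1 integron Pc promoter; a short fragment of a gentamicin resistance gene lies next to it.

There is no gene insert. Between the borders sits a bacterial dropout cassette made of a J23119 constitutive promoter fragment, superfolder GFP, and the rrnB T1 and T7Te terminators. According to the record this cassette is flanked by inner PaqCI sites and outer Eco31I sites, although the restriction sites themselves are not annotated in the feature table. In such designs, Type IIS assembly replaces the sfGFP cassette with the incoming modules, so correct clones can be recognised as non-fluorescent colonies. This is presumably why GFP is listed as the "selectable marker". No plant selection marker or plant promoter is annotated, so these elements would have to be supplied by the assembled units.
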