Features (pLannotate 1.2.2; 16 found; start..end, strand, type, name):
     51..79      +  promoter       J23119 promoter (fragment): bacterial promoter (Registry of Standard Biological Parts BBa J23119)
    106..819     +  CDS            Superfolder GFP: Superfolder GFP is a basic (constitutively fluorescent) green fluorescent protein published in 2005, derived from Aequorea victoria. It is reported to be a very rapidly-maturing weak dimer.
    830..901     +  terminator     rrnB T1 terminator: transcription terminator T1 from the E. coli rrnB gene
    917..944     +  terminator     T7Te terminator: phage T7 early transcription terminator
    989..1013    +  misc_feature   RB T-DNA repeat: right border repeat from nopaline C58 T-DNA
   1353..1754    +  CDS            Y4CG_SINFN (fragment): Protein inferred from homology: Swiss-Prot protein existence level 3. From Sinorhizobium fredii (strain NBRC 101917 / NGR234).
   2314..2943    +  CDS            pVS1 StaA: stability protein from the Pseudomonas plasmid pVS1 (Heeb et al., 2000)
   3372..4445    +  CDS            pVS1 RepA: replication protein from the Pseudomonas plasmid pVS1 (Heeb et al., 2000)
   4511..4705    +  rep_origin     pVS1 oriV: origin of replication for the Pseudomonas plasmid pVS1 (Heeb et al., 2000)
   4908..4947    +  CDS            rop (fragment): Rop protein, which maintains plasmids at low copy number; rop
   5049..5189    +  misc_feature   bom: basis of mobility region from pBR322
   5375..5963    -  rep_origin     ori: high-copy-number ColE1/pMB1/pBR322/pUC origin of replication
   6054..6842    -  CDS            aadA: S3AD_ECOLX - Experimental evidence at protein level: Swiss-Prot protein existence level 1. Mediates bacterial resistance to the antibiotics streptomycin and spectinomycin. From Escherichia coli.
   6849..6905    -  CDS            GmR (fragment): gentamycin acetyltransferase; aacC1; confers resistance to gentamycin
   7081..7104    -  promoter       Pc promoter (fragment): intI1 (promoter lies within the coding sequence); class 1 integron promoter
   7628..7652    +  misc_feature   LB T-DNA repeat: left border repeat from nopaline C58 T-DNA
>Addgene plasmid #207947 | pMP118 | addgene full sequence | sequence record 415317 | Addgene NGS Result
TAACGGATCACCATGGGGTCTCAACCTATCGGCAGGTGCTGCAGTTTACGGCTAGCTCAGTCCTAGGTAT
AGTGCTAGCTACTAGAGAAAGAGGAGAAATACTAAATGCGTAAAGGCGAAGAACTGTTCACGGGCGTAGT
TCCGATTCTGGTCGAGCTGGACGGCGATGTGAACGGTCATAAGTTTAGCGTTCGCGGTGAAGGTGAGGGC
GACGCGACCAACGGCAAACTGACCCTGAAGTTCATCTGCACCACCGGTAAACTGCCGGTGCCTTGGCCGA
CCTTGGTGACGACGTTGACGTATGGCGTGCAGTGTTTTGCGCGTTATCCGGACCACATGAAACAACACGA
TTTCTTCAAATCTGCGATGCCGGAGGGTTACGTCCAGGAGCGTACCATTTCCTTCAAGGATGATGGCTAC
TACAAAACTCGCGCAGAGGTTAAGTTTGAAGGTGACACGCTGGTCAATCGTATCGAATTGAAGGGTATCG
ACTTTAAAGAGGATGGTAACATTCTGGGCCATAAACTGGAGTATAACTTCAACAGCCATAATGTTTACAT
TACGGCAGACAAGCAAAAGAACGGCATCAAGGCCAATTTCAAGATTCGCCACAATGTTGAGGACGGTAGC
GTCCAACTGGCCGACCATTACCAGCAGAACACCCCAATTGGTGACGGTCCGGTTTTGCTGCCGGATAATC
ACTATCTGAGCACCCAAAGCGTGCTGAGCAAAGATCCGAACGAAAAACGTGATCACATGGTCCTGCTGGA
ATTTGTGACCGCTGCGGGCATCACCCACGGTATGGACGAGCTGTATAAGTAATGAGCTTCAAATAAAACG
AAAGGCTCAGTCGAAAGACTGGGCCTTTCGTTTTATCTGTTGTTTGTCGGTGAACGCTCTCTACTAGAGT
CACACTGGCTCACCTTCGGGTGGGCCTTTCTGCGGGATCCCACCTGCTACAGTATGTCATGAGACCCTCG
AGAGATCCTGACAGGATATATTGGCGGGTAAACCTAAGAGAAAAGAGCGTTTATTAGAATAATCGGATAT
TTAAAAGGGCGTGAAAAGGTTTATCCGTTCGTCCATTTGTATGTGCATGCCAACCACAGGGTTCCCCTCG
GGATCAAAGTACTTTGATCCAACCCCTCCGCTGCTATAGTGCAGTCGGCTTCTGACGTTCAGTGCAGCCG
TCATCTGAAAACGACATGTCGCACAAGTCCTAAGTTACGCGACAGGCTGCCGCCCTGCCCTTTTCCTGGC
GTTTTCTTGTCGCGTGTTTTAGTCGCATAAAGTAGAATACTTGCGACTAGAACCGGAGACATTACGCCAT
GAACAAGAGCGCCGCCGCTGGCCTGCTGGGCTATGCCCGCGTCAGCACCGACGACCAGGACTTGACCAAC
CAACGGGCCGAACTGCACGCGGCCGGCTGCACCAAGCTGTTTTCCGAGAAGATCACCGGCACCAGGCGCG
ACCGCCCGGAGCTGGCCAGGATGCTTGACCACCTACGCCCTGGCGACGTTGTGACAGTGACCAGGCTAGA
CCGCCTGGCCCGCAGCACCCGCGACCTACTGGACATTGCCGAGCGCATCCAGGAGGCCGGCGCGGGCCTG
CGTAGCCTGGCAGAGCCGTGGGCCGACACCACCACGCCGGCCGGCCGCATGGTGTTGACCGTGTTCGCCG
GCATTGCCGAGTTCGAGCGTTCCCTAATCATCGACCGCACCCGGAGCGGGCGCGAGGCCGCCAAGGCCCG
AGGCGTGAAGTTTGGCCCCCGCCCTACCCTCACCCCGGCACAGATCGCGCACGCCCGCGAGCTGATCGAC
CAGGAAGGCCGCACCGTGAAAGAGGCGGCTGCACTGCTTGGCGTGCATCGCTCGACCCTGTACCGCGCAC
TTGAGCGCAGCGAGGAAGTGACGCCCACCGAGGCCAGGCGGCGCGGTGCCTTCCGTGAGGACGCATTGAC
CGAGGCCGACGCCCTGGCGGCCGCCGAGAATGAACGCCAAGAGGAACAAGCATGAAACCGCACCAGGACG
GCCAGGACGAACCGTTTTTCATTACCGAAGAGATCGAGGCGGAGATGATCGCGGCCGGGTACGTGTTCGA
GCCGCCCGCGCACCTCTCAACCGTGCGGCTGCATGAAATCCTGGCCGGTTTGTCTGATGCCAAGCTGGCG
GCCTGGCCGGCCAGCTTGGCCGCTGAAGAAACCGAGCGCCGCCGTCTAAAAAGGTGATGTGTATTTGAGT
AAAACAGCTTGCGTCATGCGGTCGCTGCGTATATGATGCGATGAGTAAATAAACAAATACGCAAGGGGAA
CGCATGAAGGTTATCGCTGTACTTAACCAGAAAGGCGGGTCAGGCAAGACGACCATCGCAACCCATCTAG
CCCGCGCCCTGCAACTCGCCGGGGCCGATGTTCTGTTAGTCGATTCCGATCCCCAGGGCAGTGCCCGCGA
TTGGGCGGCCGTGCGGGAAGATCAACCGCTAACCGTTGTCGGCATCGACCGCCCGACGATTGACCGCGAC
GTGAAGGCCATCGGCCGGCGCGACTTCGTAGTGATCGACGGAGCGCCCCAGGCGGCGGACTTGGCTGTGT
CCGCGATCAAGGCAGCCGACTTCGTGCTGATTCCGGTGCAGCCAAGCCCTTACGACATATGGGCCACCGC
CGACCTGGTGGAGCTGGTTAAGCAGCGCATTGAGGTCACGGATGGAAGGCTACAAGCGGCCTTTGTCGTG
TCGCGGGCGATCAAAGGCACGCGCATCGGCGGTGAGGTTGCCGAGGCGCTGGCCGGGTACGAGCTGCCCA
TTCTTGAGTCCCGTATCACGCAGCGCGTGAGCTACCCAGGCACTGCCGCCGCCGGCACAACCGTTCTTGA
ATCAGAACCCGAGGGCGACGCTGCCCGCGAGGTCCAGGCGCTGGCCGCTGAAATTAAATCAAAACTCATT
TGAGTTAATGAGGTAAAGAGAAAATGAGCAAAAGCACAAACACGCTAAGTGCCGGCCGTCCGAGCGCACG
CAGCAGCAAGGCTGCAACGTTGGCCAGCCTGGCAGACACGCCAGCCATGAAGCGGGTCAACTTTCAGTTG
CCGGCGGAGGATCACACCAAGCTGAAGATGTACGCGGTACGCCAAGGCAAGACCATTACCGAGCTGCTAT
CTGAATACATCGCGCAGCTACCAGAGTAAATGAGCAAATGAATAAATGAGTAGATGAATTTTAGCGGCTA
AAGGAGGCGGCATGGAAAATCAAGAACAACCAGGCACCGACGCCGTGGAATGCCCCATGTGTGGAGGAAC
GGGCGGTTGGCCAGGCGTAAGCGGCTGGGTTGCCTGCCGGCCCTGCAATGGCACTGGAACCCCCAAGCCC
GAGGAATCGGCGTGAGCGGTCGCAAACCATCCGGCCCGGTACAAATCGGCGCGGCGCTGGGTGATGACCT
GGTGGAGAAGTTGAAGGCCGCGCAGGCCGCCCAGCGGCAACGCATCGAGGCAGAAGCACGCCCCGGTGAA
TCGTGGCAAGCGGCCGCTGATCGAATCCGCAAAGAATCCCGGCAACCGCCGGCAGCCGGTGCGCCGTCGA
TTAGGAAGCCGCCCAAGGGCGACGAGCAACCAGATTTTTTCGTTCCGATGCTCTATGACGTGGGCACCCG
CGATAGTCGCAGCATCATGGACGTGGCCGTTTTCCGTCTGTCGAAGCGTGACCGACGAGCTGGCGAGGTG
ATCCGCTACGAGCTTCCAGACGGGCACGTAGAGGTTTCCGCAGGGCCGGCCGGCATGGCCAGTGTGTGGG
ATTACGACCTGGTACTGATGGCGGTTTCCCATCTAACCGAATCCATGAACCGATACCGGGAAGGGAAGGG
AGACAAGCCCGGCCGCGTGTTCCGTCCACACGTTGCGGACGTACTCAAGTTCTGCCGGCGAGCCGATGGC
GGAAAGCAGAAAGACGACCTGGTAGAAACCTGCATTCGGTTAAACACCACGCACGTTGCCATGCAGCGTA
CGAAGAAGGCCAAGAACGGCCGCCTGGTGACGGTATCCGAGGGTGAAGCCTTGATTAGCCGCTACAAGAT
CGTAAAGAGCGAAACCGGGCGGCCGGAGTACATCGAGATCGAGCTAGCTGATTGGATGTACCGCGAGATC
ACAGAAGGCAAGAACCCGGACGTGCTGACGGTTCACCCCGATTACTTTTTGATCGATCCCGGCATCGGCC
GTTTTCTCTACCGCCTGGCACGCCGCGCCGCAGGCAAGGCAGAAGCCAGATGGTTGTTCAAGACGATCTA
CGAACGCAGTGGCAGCGCCGGAGAGTTCAAGAAGTTCTGTTTCACCGTGCGCAAGCTGATCGGGTCAAAT
GACCTGCCGGAGTACGATTTGAAGGAGGAGGCGGGGCAGGCTGGCCCGATCCTAGTCATGCGCTACCGCA
ACCTGATCGAGGGCGAAGCATCCGCCGGTTCCTAATGTACGGAGCAGATGCTAGGGCAAATTGCCCTAGC
AGGGGAAAAAGGTCGAAAAGGACTCTTTCCTGTGGATAGCACGTACATTGGGAACCCAAAGCCGTACATT
GGGAACCGGAACCCGTACATTGGGAACCCAAAGCCGTACATTGGGAACCGGTCACACATGTAAGTGACTG
ATATAAAAGAGAAAAAAGGCGATTTTTCCGCCTAAAACTCTTTAAAACTTATTAAAACTCTTAAAACCCG
CCTGGCCTGTGCATAACTGTCTGGCCAGCGCACAGCCGAAGAGCTGCAAAAAGCGCCTACCCTTCGGTCG
CTGCGCTCCCTACGCCCCGCCGCTTCGCGTCGGCCTATCGCGGCCGCTGGCCGCTCAAAAATGGCTGGCC
TACGGCCAGGCAATCTACCAGGGCGCGGACAAGCCGCGCCGTCGCCACTCGACCGCCGGCGCCCACATCA
AGGCACCCTGCCTCGCGCGTTTCGGTGATGACGGTGAAAACCTCTGACACATGCAGCTCCCGGTGACGGT
CACAGCTTGTCTGTAAGCGGATGCCGGGAGCAGACAAGCCCGTCAGGGCGCGTCAGCGGGTGTTGGCGGG
TGTCGGGGCGCAGCCATGACCCAGTCACGTAGCGATAGCGGAGTGTATACTGGCTTAACTATGCGGCATC
AGAGCAGATTGTACTGAGAGTGCACCATATGCGGTGTGAAATACCGCACAGATGCGTAAGGAGAAAATAC
CGCATCAGGCGCTCTTCCGCTTCCTCGCTCACTGACTCGCTGCGCTCGGTCGTTCGGCTGCGGCGAGCGG
TATCAGCTCACTCAAAGGCGGTAATACGGTTATCCACAGAATCAGGGGATAACGCAGGAAAGAACATGTG
AGCAAAAGGCCAGCAAAAGGCCAGGAACCGTAAAAAGGCCGCGTTGCTGGCGTTTTTCCATAGGCTCCGC
CCCCCTGACGAGCATCACAAAAATCGACGCTCAAGTCAGAGGTGGCGAAACCCGACAGGACTATAAAGAT
ACCAGGCGTTTCCCCCTGGAAGCTCCCTCGTGCGCTCTCCTGTTCCGACCCTGCCGCTTACCGGATACCT
GTCCGCCTTTCTCCCTTCGGGAAGCGTGGCGCTTTCTCATAGCTCACGCTGTAGGTATCTCAGTTCGGTG
TAGGTCGTTCGCTCCAAGCTGGGCTGTGTGCACGAACCCCCCGTTCAGCCCGACCGCTGCGCCTTATCCG
GTAACTATCGTCTTGAGTCCAACCCGGTAAGACACGACTTATCGCCACTGGCAGCAGCCACTGGTAACAG
GATTAGCAGAGCGAGGTATGTAGGCGGTGCTACAGAGTTCTTGAAGTGGTGGCCTAACTACGGCTACACT
AGAAGGACAGTATTTGGTATCTGCGCTCTGCTGAAGCCAGTTACCTTCGGAAAAAGAGTTGGTAGCTCTT
GATCCGGCAAACAAACCACCGCTGGTAGCGGTGGTTTTTTTGTTTGCAAGCAGCAGATTACGCGCAGAAA
AAAAGGATCTCAAGAAGATCCTTTGATCTTTTCTACGGGGTCTGACGCTCAGTGGAACGAAAACTCACGT
TAAGGGATTTTGGTCATGCATTCTAGGTGATTATTTGCCGACTACCTTGGTGATCTCGCCTTTCACGTAG
TGGACAAATTCTTCCAACTGATCTGCGCGCGAGGCCAAGCGATCTTCTTCTTGTCCAAGATAAGCCTGTC
TAGCTTCAAGTATGACGGGCTGATACTGGGCCGGCAGGCGCTCCATTGCCCAGTCGGCAGCGACATCCTT
CGGCGCGATTTTGCCGGTTACTGCGCTGTACCAAATGCGGGACAACGTAAGCACTACATTTCGCTCATCA
CCAGCCCAGTCGGGCGGCGAGTTCCATAGCGTTAAGGTTTCATTTAGCGCCTCAAATAGATCCTGTTCAG
GAACCGGATCAAAGAGTTCCTCCGCCGCTGGACCTACCAAGGCAACGCTATGTTCTCTTGCTTTTGTCAG
CAAGATAGCCAGATCAATGTCGATCGTGGCTGGCTCGAAGATACCTGCAAGAATGTCATTGCGCTGCCAT
TCTCCAAATTGCAGTTCGCGCTTAGCTGGATAACGCCACGGAATGATGTCGTCGTGCACAACAATGGTGA
CTTCTACAGCGCGGAGAATCTCGCTCTCTCCAGGGGAAGCCGAAGTTTCCAAAAGGTCGTTGATCAAAGC
TCGCCGCGTTGTTTCATCAAGCCTTACGGTCACCGTAACCAGCAAATCAATATCACTGTGTGGCTTCAGG
CCGCCATCCACTGCGGAGCCGTACAAATGTACGGCCAGCAACGTCGGTTCGAGATGGCGCTCGATGACGC
CAACTACCTCTGATAGTTGAGTCGATACTTCGGCGATCACCGCTTCCCTCATAATGTTTAACTTTGTTTT
AGGGCGACTGCCCTGCTGCGTAACATCGTTGCTGCTCCATAACATCAAACATCGACCCACGGCGTAACGC
GCTTGCTGCTTGGATGCCCGAGGCATAGACTGTACCCCAAAAAAACAGTCATAACAAGCCATGAAAACCG
CCACTGCGCCGTTACCACCGCTGCGTTCGGTCAAGGTTCTGGACCAGTTGCGTGAGCGCATACGCTACTT
GCATTACAGCTTACGAACCGAACAGGCTTATGTCCACTGGGTTCGTGCCTTCATCCGTTTCCACGGTGTG
CGTCACCCGGCAACCTTGGGTAGCAGCGAAGTCGAGGCATTTCTGTCCTGGCTGGAACAGAACTTATTAT
TTCCTTCCTCTTTTCTACAGTATTTAAAGATACCCCAAGAAGCTAATTATAACAAGACGAACTCCAATTC
ACTGTTCCTTGCATTCTAAAACCTTAAATACCAGAAAACAGCTTTTTCAAAGTTGTTTTCAAAGTTGGCG
TATAACATAGTATCGACGGAGCCGATTTTGAAACCGCGGTGATCACAGGCAGCAACGCTCTGTCATCGTT
ACAATCAACATGCTACCCTCCGCGAGATCATCCGTGTTTCAAACCCGGCAGCTTAGTTGCCGTTCTTCCG
AATAGCATCGGTAACATGAGCAAAGTCTGCCGCCTTACAACGGCTCTCCCGCTGACGCCGTCCCGGACTG
ATGGGCTGCCTGTATCGAGTGGTGATTTTGTGCCGAGCTGCCGGTCGGGGAGCTGTTGGCTGGCTGGTGG
CAGGATATATTGTGGTGTAAACA
